>Addgene plasmid #58159 | TagBFP-mEmerald-FRET | addgene partial sequence | sequence record 118102 | CMV-F 5'-CGCAAATGGGCGGTAGGCGTG-3'
TGAACCGTCAGATCCGCTAGCGCTACCGGACTCAGATCTCGAGCTCAAGCTTCGAATTCACCATGAGCGA
GCTGATTAAGGAGAACATGCACATGAAGCTGTACATGGAGGGCACCGTGGACAACCATCACTTCAAGTGC
ACATCCGAGGGCGAAGGCAAGCCCTACGAGGGCACCCAGACCATGAGAATCAAGGTGGTCGAGGGCGGCC
CTCTCCCCTTCGCCTTCGACATCCTGGCTACTAGCTTCCTCTACGGCAGCAAGACCTTCATCAACCACAC
CCAGGGCATCCCCGACTTCTTCAAGCAGTCCTTCCCTGAGGGCTTCACATGGGAGAGAGTCACCACATAC
GAAGACGGGGGCGTGCTGACCGCTACCCAGGACACCAGCCTCCAGGACGGCTGCCTCATCTACAACGTCA
AGATCAGAGGGGTGAACTTCACATCCAACGGCCCTGTGATGCAGAAGAAAACACTCGGCTGGGAGGCCTT
CACCGAGACGCTGTACCCCGCTGACGGCGGCCTGGAAGGCAGAAACGACATGGCCCTGAAGCTCGTGGGC
GGGAGCCATCTGATCGCAAACATCAAGACCACATATAGATCCAAGAAACCCGCTAAGAACCTCAAGATGC
CTGGCGTCTACTATGTGGACTACAGACTGGAAAGAATCAAGGAGGCCAACAACGAGACCTACGTCGAGCA
GCACGAGGTGGCAGTGGCCAGATACTGCGACCTCCCTAGCAAACTGGGGCACAAGCTTAATTCCGGACTC
AGATCCCC
