>Addgene plasmid #58159 | TagBFP-mEmerald-FRET | addgene partial sequence | sequence record 118103 | SV40pA-R 5'-GAAATTTGTGATGCTATTGC-3'
TTAACAACAACAATTGCATTCATTTTATGTTTCAGGTTCAGGGGGAGGTGTGGGAGGTTTTTTAAAGCAA
GTAAAACCTCTACAAATGTGGTATGGCTGATTATGATCTAGAGTCGCGGCCGCTTACTTGTACAGCTCGT
CCATGCCGAGAGTGATCCCGGCGGCGGTCACGAACTCCAGCAGGACCATGTGATCGCGCTTCTCGTTGGG
GTCTTTGCTCAGCTTGGACTGGGTGCTCAGGTAGTGGTTGTCGGGCAGCAGCACGGGGCCGTCGCCGATG
GGGGTGTTCTGCTGGTAGTGGTCGGCGAGCTGCACGCTGCCGTCCTCGATGTTGTGGCGGGTCTTGAAGT
TCACCTTGATGCCGTTCTTCTGCTTGTCGGCGGTGATATAGACCTTGTGGCTGTTGTAGTTGTACTCCAG
CTTGTGCCCCAGGATGTTGCCGTCCTCCTTGAAGTCGATGCCCTTCAGCTCGATGCGGTTCACCAGGGTG
TCGCCCTCGAACTTCACCTCGGCGCGGGTCTTGTAGTTGCCGTCGTCCTTGAAGAAGATGGTGCGCTCCT
GGACGTAGCCTTCGGGCATGGCGGACTTGAAGAAGTCGTGCTGCTTCATGTGGTCGGGGTAGCGGGCGAA
GCACTGCACGCCGTAGGTCAAGGTGGTCACGAGGGTGGGCCAGGGCACGGGCA
