[The description below was written by a language model from this plasmid's Addgene catalogue record.]
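Description:
TagBFP-mEmerald-FRET is a mammalian expression plasmid that encodes two fluorescent proteins, the blue TagBFP and the green mEmerald, listed together as the construct's tag/fusion components. The record classes it as an empty backbone with no additional gene of interest, so the fluorescent protein pair is itself the payload. It is described as a cytosolic FRET indicator. In a design of this kind, the blue protein would normally act as the donor and the green protein as the acceptor for Förster resonance energy transfer when the two are held close together in a single polypeptide. The record does not give the order of the two proteins, the linker between them, or excitation and emission values, as those fields are blank.

The backbone is recorded as unknown, and no promoter, polyadenylation signal or origin of replication is stated, so the elements driving expression cannot be specified from the available information. The plasmid is maintained in bacteria under kanamycin selection at high copy number, and it carries a neomycin resistance marker that allows G418 selection of stably transfected mammalian cells.

The depositor notes that the construct is suitable for both live and fixed cells. With no targeting sequence indicated and a cytosolic localization listed, it would most plausibly serve as a reference or positive control for FRET imaging with a blue/green pair, for example when setting up and calibrating microscope filter sets or FRET efficiency measurements. The record itself does not spell out a use beyond that of a FRET indicator.
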