Addgene plasmid #58159: TagBFP-mEmerald-FRET
Purpose: (Empty Backbone) Localization: Cytosolic FRET, Excitation: , Emission
Depositing lab: Michael Davidson. Depositing organization: Florida State University, Tallahassee.
Backbone
  Vector backbone: Unknown
  Vector type: Mammalian Expression
  Selectable markers: Neomycin (select with G418)
  Tag / fusion protein: TagBFP; mEmerald
Growth in bacteria
  Bacterial resistance: Kanamycin, 50 μg/mL
  Growth temperature: 37°C
  Growth strain: DH5alpha
  Copy number: High Copy
Gene/Insert
  Gene/Insert name: None
  Tag / fusion protein: TagBFP; mEmerald
Terms and licenses: Academic/Nonprofit Terms; Industry Terms
Depositor comments: FRET Indicator - Live and Fixed Cells.
How to cite: TagBFP-mEmerald-FRET was a gift from Michael Davidson (Addgene plasmid # 58159 ; http://n2t.net/addgene:58159 ; RRID:Addgene_58159)
